Addgene plasmid #231077: pLS405
Purpose: (Empty Backbone) Minimal integrating shuttle vector depleted of restriction sites outside the polylinker region, yeast selection marker LEU2
Depositing lab: Sahand Jamal Rahi. Depositing organization: Swiss Federal Institute of Technology (EPFL). Publication: Minimal integrating shuttle vectors for Saccharomyces cerevisiae depleted of restriction sites outside the polylinker region. Scutteri L, Barth P, Rahi SJ. bioRxiv 2024.11.05.622133 10.1101/2024.11.05.622133.
Backbone
  Vector backbone: pLS405
  Backbone size (bp): 3531
  Vector type: Bacterial Expression, Yeast Expression ; Integrating
  Selectable markers: LEU2
Growth in bacteria
  Bacterial resistance: Ampicillin, 100 μg/mL
  Growth temperature: 37°C
  Growth strain: DH5alpha
  Copy number: High Copy
Gene/Insert
  Sequencing primers: 5′ M13 fwd; 3′ M13 rev
Terms and licenses: Academic/Nonprofit Terms; Industry Terms: Not Available to Industry
Depositor comments: Please visit https://doi.org/10.1101/2024.11.05.622133 for bioRxiv preprint.
How to cite: pLS405 was a gift from Sahand Jamal Rahi (Addgene plasmid # 231077 ; http://n2t.net/addgene:231077 ; RRID:Addgene_231077)
