[The description below was written by a language model from this plasmid's Addgene catalogue record and pLannotate feature annotations shown in this document.]
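Description:
pLS405 is a compact (3,531 bp) empty-backbone shuttle vector for Saccharomyces cerevisiae and E. coli, designed as a minimal integrating plasmid from which restriction sites outside the polylinker have been removed. This depletion should leave more of the enzymes that cut in the polylinker unique, making cloning and linearisation easier to plan. In bacteria it is maintained at high copy through a ColE1/pUC-type origin and selected with ampicillin via the bla β-lactamase gene under its own promoter. The annotation flags AmpR as a fragment, which may reflect sequence edits made to remove restriction sites rather than any loss of function, though the record does not say so.

For yeast, the plasmid carries the S. cerevisiae LEU2 gene with its native promoter. LEU2 encodes 3-isopropylmalate dehydrogenase and complements leucine auxotrophy in leu2 strains. No yeast replication origin, such as a 2μ or ARS/CEN element, is annotated. This fits its classification as an integrating vector: stable transformants arise only when the plasmid recombines into the genome, conventionally after it is linearised within a region of homology such as the marker.

The cloning region lies between the bacterial origin and the LEU2 cassette. It is annotated as a partial pUC18/19-type multiple cloning site followed by a very short lacZα remnant, which is too small to suggest blue/white screening. The listed M13 forward and reverse sequencing primers are used to read across inserts. The vector contains no insert, promoter or terminator for a gene of interest, so users supply a complete expression cassette. It is typically used to place constructs stably in the yeast chromosome under leucine selection.
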