Features (pLannotate 1.2.2; 7 found; start..end, strand, type, name):
      1..64      +  promoter       AmpR promoter: bla
     65..924     +  CDS            AmpR (fragment): β-lactamase; bla; confers resistance to ampicillin, carbenicillin, and related antibiotics
    948..1536    +  rep_origin     ori: high-copy-number ColE1/pMB1/pBR322/pUC origin of replication
   1559..1603    +  misc_feature   MCS (fragment): pUC18/19 multiple cloning site
   1610..1629    +  CDS            lacZα (fragment): LacZα fragment of β-galactosidase; lacZ fragment
   1627..2031    +  promoter       LEU2 promoter: S. cerevisiae LEU2
   2032..3126    +  CDS            LEU2: 3-isopropylmalate dehydrogenase, required for leucine biosynthesis; S. cerevisiae LEU2; yeast auxotrophic marker
>Addgene plasmid #231077 | pLS405 | addgene full sequence | sequence record 459803 | Addgene NGS Result
TATGTATCCGCTCATGAGACAATAACCCTGATAAATGCTTCAATAATATTGAAAAAGGAAGAGTATGAGT
ATTCAACATTTCCGTGTCGCCCTTATTCCCTTTTTTGCGGCATTTTGCCTTCCTGTTTTTGCTCACCCAG
AAACGCTGGTGAAAGTAAAAGATGCAGAAGATCAGTTGGGTGCGCGAGTGGGTTACATCGAACTGGACCT
CAACAGTGGTAAGATACTAGAGAGTTTTCGCCCCGAAGAACGATTCCCAATGATGTCCACTTTTAAGGTT
CTGCTATGTGGCGCGGTATTATCCCGTATTGACGCGGGGCAAGAGCAACTAGGTCGCCGCATACACTATT
CTCAGAATGACTTGGTTGAGTATTCACCAGTCACAGAAAAGCATCTTACGGATGGCATGACAGTAAGAGA
ATTATGTAGTGCTGCCATAACGATGAGTGATAACACGGCGGCGAACTTACTTCTGACAACGATTGGAGGA
CCAAAGGAGCTAACCGCTTTTTTGCACAACATGGGGGATCATGTAACTCGCCTTGATCGTTGGGAACCAG
AGCTGAATGAAGCCATACCAAACGACGAGCGTGACACCACGATGCCTGTTGCTATGGCAACAACCTTGCG
GAAACTATTAACTGGCGAACTACTTACTCTAGCTTCCCGGCAACAGTTAATAGACTGGATGGAGGCTGAT
AAAGTTGCAGGACCACTTCTGCGCTCTGCGCTTCCGGCTGGCTGGTTTATTGCTGATAAATCTGGGGCCG
GAGAGCGTGGGTCACGCGGTATCATAGCAGCACTAGGGCCAGATGGTAAGCCCTCCCGTATCGTAGTTAT
CTACACGACGGGGAGCCAGGCAACTATGGATGAACGAAATAGACAGATCGCTGAGATAGGTGCGTCACTG
ATTAAGCATTGGTAGTAGAAAAGATCAAAGGATCTTCTTGAGATCCTTTTTTTCTGCGCGTAATCTGCTG
CTTGCAAACAAAAAAACCACCGCTACCAGCGGTGGTTTGTTTGCCGGATCAAGAGCTACCAACTCTTTTT
CCGAAGGTAACTGGCTTCAGCAGAGCGCAGATACCAAATACTGTCCTTCTAGTGTAGCCGTAGTTAGGCC
ACCACTTCAAGAACTCTGTAGCACCGCCTACATACCTCGCTCTGCTAATCCTGTTACCAGTGGCTGCTGC
CAGTGGCGATAAGTCGTGTCTTACCGGGTTGGACTCAAGACGATAGTTACCGGATAAGGCGCAGCGGTCG
GGCTGAACGGGGGGTTCGTGCACACAGCCCAGCTTGGAGCGAACGACCTACACCGAACTGAGATACCTAC
AGCGTGAGCTATGAGAAAGCGCCACGCTTCCCGAAGGGAGAAAGGCGGACAGGTATCCGGTAAGCGGCAG
GGTCGGAACAGGAGAGCGCACGAGGGAGCTTCCAGGGGGAAACGCCTGGTATCTTTATAGTCCTGTCGGG
TTTCGCCACCTCTGACTTGAGCGTCGATTTTTGTGATGCTCGTCAGGGGGGCGGAGCCTATGGAAACAGG
AAACAGCTATGACGCGCGCGAGCTCGGTACCCGGGATCCTCTAGAGTCGACCTGCAGGCATGCCCTAGGA
CTGGCCGTCGTTTTACAACTGTGGGAATACTCAGGTATCGTAAGATGCAAGAGTTCGAGTCTCTTAGCAA
CCATTATTTTTTTCCTCAACATAACGAGAACACACAGGGGCGCTATCGCACAGAATCAAATTCGATGACT
GGAAATTTTTTGTTAATTTCAGAGGTCGCCTGACGCATATACCTTTTTCAACTGAAAAATTGGGAGAAAA
AGGAAAGGTGAGAGGCCGGAACCGGCTTTTCATATAGAATAGAGAAGCGTTCATGACTAAATGCTTGCAT
CACAATACTTGAAGTTGACAATATTATTTAAGGACCTATTGTTTTTTCCAATAGGTGGTTAGCAATCGTC
TTACTTTCTAACTTTTCTTACCTTTTACATTTCAGCAATATATATATATATTTCAAGGATATACCATTCT
AATGTCTGCCCCTAAGAAGATCGTCGTTTTGCCAGGGGACCACGTTGGTCAAGAAATCACAGCCGAAGCC
ATTAAGGTTCTTAAAGCTATTTCTGATGTTCGTTCCAATGTCAAGTTCGATTTCGAGAATCATTTAATTG
GTGGTGCTGCTATCGACGCTACTGGTGTCCCACTTCCAGATGAGGCTCTGGAAGCCTCCAAGAAGGCTGA
TGCCGTTTTGTTAGGTGCTGTGGGTGGTCCTAAATGGGGTACGGGTAGTGTTAGACCAGAACAAGGTTTA
CTAAAAATCCGTAAAGAACTTCAATTATACGCCAATTTAAGACCATGTAACTTTGCATCCGATTCTCTTT
TAGACTTATCTCCAATCAAGCCACAATTTGCTAAAGGTACTGACTTCGTTGTTGTCAGAGAATTAGTGGG
AGGTATTTACTTTGGTAAGAGAAAGGAGGACGATGGTGATGGTGTCGCTTGGGATAGTGAACAATACACC
GTTCCAGAAGTGCAAAGAATCACAAGAATGGCGGCTTTCATGGCCCTACAACATGAGCCACCTTTACCTA
TTTGGTCCTTAGATAAAGCTAATCTTTTGGCCTCATCAAGATTATGGAGAAAAACTGTGGAGGAAACCAT
CAAGAACGAGTTTCCTACATTGAAGGTTCAACATCAGTTGATTGATTCTGCCGCCATGATCCTAGTTAAG
AACCCAACCCACCTAAACGGTATTATTATCACCAGCAATATGTTTGGTGATATTATCTCCGATGAAGCCT
CCGTTATCCCAGGTTCGTTGGGTTTGTTGCCATCTGCGTCGTTGGCCTCTTTGCCAGACAAGAACACCGC
ATTTGGTTTGTACGAACCATGTCACGGTTCTGCGCCAGATTTGCCAAAGAATAAGGTTGATCCTATCGCC
ACTATCTTGTCTGCGGCTATGATGTTGAAATTGTCATTGAACTTGCCAGAAGAAGGTAAGGCCATTGAAG
ATGCAGTTAAAAAGGTTTTGGATGCAGGAATCAGAACTGGTGATTTAGGTGGTTCCAATAGTACCACCGA
AGTCGGTGATGCTGTCGCCGAAGAAGTTAAGAAAATCCTTGCTTAAAAAGATTCTCTTTTTTTATGATAT
TTATACATAAACTATATAAATGAAATTCATAATAGAAACGACACGAAATTACAAAATGGAATATGTTCAT
AGGATATACGAAACTATATACGCAATCTACATACATTTATCAAGAAGGAGAAAAAGGAGGATAGTAAAGG
AATACAGGTAAGCAAATTGATACTAATGGCTCAACGTGATAAGGAAAAAGAATTGCACTTTAACATTAAA
ATTGACAAGGAATAGGTCACCACACAAAAAGTTAGGTGTAACAGAAAATCATAAAACTACGATTCCTAAT
TTGATATTGGAGGATTTTCTCTAAAAAAAAAAAAATACAACAAATAAAAAACACTCAATGACCTGACCAT
TTGATGGAGTTTAAGTCAATACCTTCTTGAA
